>Addgene plasmid #116217 | pHAGE-CDK4-R24L | addgene full sequence | sequence record 246902 | Addgene NGS Result
TGGAAGGGCTAATTCACTCCCAAAGAAGACAAGATATCCTTGATCTGTGGATCTACCACACACAAGGCTA
CTTCCCTGATTAGCAGAACTACACACCAGGGCCAGGGGTCAGATATCCACTGACCTTTGGATGGTGCTAC
AAGCTAGTACCAGTTGAGCCAGATAAGGTAGAAGAGGCCAATAAAGGAGAGAACACCAGCTTGTTACACC
CTGTGAGCCTGCATGGGATGGATGACCCGGAGAGAGAAGTGTTAGAGTGGAGGTTTGACAGCCGCCTAGC
ATTTCATCACGTGGCCCGAGAGCTGCATCCGGAGTACTTCAAGAACTGCTGATATCGAGCTTGCTACAAG
GGACTTTCCGCTGGGGACTTTCCAGGGAGGCGTGGCCTGGGCGGGACTGGGGAGTGGCGAGCCCTCAGAT
CCTGCATATAAGCAGCTGCTTTTTGCCTGTACTGGGTCTCTCTGGTTAGACCAGATCTGAGCCTGGGAGC
TCTCTGGCTAACTAGGGAACCCACTGCTTAAGCCTCAATAAAGCTTGCCTTGAGTGCTTCAAGTAGTGTG
TGCCCGTCTGTTGTGTGACTCTGGTAACTAGAGATCCCTCAGACCCTTTTAGTCAGTGTGGAAAATCTCT
AGCAGTGGCGCCCGAACAGGGACTTGAAAGCGAAAGGGAAACCAGAGGAGCTCTCTCGACGCAGGACTCG
GCTTGCTGAAGCGCGCACGGCAAGAGGCGAGGGGCGGCGACTGGTGAGTACGCCAAAAATTTTGACTAGC
GGAGGCTAGAAGGAGAGAGATGGGTGCGAGAGCGTCAGTATTAAGCGGGGGAGAATTAGATCGCGATGGG
AAAAAATTCGGTTAAGGCCAGGGGGAAAGAAAAAATATAAATTAAAACATATAGTATGGGCAAGCAGGGA
GCTAGAACGATTCGCAGTTAATCCTGGCCTGTTAGAAACATCAGAAGGCTGTAGACAAATACTGGGACAG
CTACAACCATCCCTTCAGACAGGATCAGAAGAACTTAGATCATTATATAATACAGTAGCAACCCTCTATT
GTGTGCATCAAAGGATAGAGATAAAAGACACCAAGGAAGCTTTAGACAAGATAGAGGAAGAGCAAAACAA
AAGTAAGACCACCGCACAGCAAGCGGCCGGCCGCTGATCTTCAGACCTGGAGGAGGAGATATGAGGGACA
ATTGGAGAAGTGAATTATATAAATATAAAGTAGTAAAAATTGAACCATTAGGAGTAGCACCCACCAAGGC
AAAGAGAAGAGTGGTGCAGAGAGAAAAAAGAGCAGTGGGAATAGGAGCTTTGTTCCTTGGGTTCTTGGGA
GCAGCAGGAAGCACTATGGGCGCAGCGTCAATGACGCTGACGGTACAGGCCAGACAATTATTGTCTGGTA
TAGTGCAGCAGCAGAACAATTTGCTGAGGGCTATTGAGGCGCAACAGCATCTGTTGCAACTCACAGTCTG
GGGCATCAAGCAGCTCCAGGCAAGAATCCTGGCTGTGGAAAGATACCTAAAGGATCAACAGCTCCTGGGG
ATTTGGGGTTGCTCTGGAAAACTCATTTGCACCACTGCTGTGCCTTGGAATGCTAGTTGGAGTAATAAAT
CTCTGGAACAGATTTGGAATCACACGACCTGGATGGAGTGGGACAGAGAAATTAACAATTACACAAGCTT
AATACACTCCTTAATTGAAGAATCGCAAAACCAGCAAGAAAAGAATGAACAAGAATTATTGGAATTAGAT
AAATGGGCAAGTTTGTGGAATTGGTTTAACATAACAAATTGGCTGTGGTATATAAAATTATTCATAATGA
TAGTAGGAGGCTTGGTAGGTTTAAGAATAGTTTTTGCTGTACTTTCTATAGTGAATAGAGTTAGGCAGGG
ATATTCACCATTATCGTTTCAGACCCACCTCCCAACCCCGAGGGGACCCGACAGGCCCGAAGGAATAGAA
GAAGAAGGTGGAGAGAGAGACAGAGACAGATCCATTCGATTAGTGAACGGATCTCGACGGTATCGCCGAA
TTCACAAATGGCAGTATTCATCCACAATTTTAAAAGAAAAGGGGGGATTGGGGGGTACAGTGCAGGGGAA
AGAATAGTAGACATAATAGCAACAGACATACAAACTAAAGAATTACAAAAACAAATTACAAAAATTCAAA
ATTTTCGGGTTTATTACAGGGACAGCAGAGATCCAGTTTGGACTAGTCGTGAGGCTCCGGTGCCCGTCAG
TGGGCAGAGCGCACATCGCCCACAGTCCCCGAGAAGTTGGGGGGAGGGGTCGGCAATTGAACCGGTGCCT
AGAGAAGGTGGCGCGGGGTAAACTGGGAAAGTGATGTCGTGTACTGGCTCCGCCTTTTTCCCGAGGGTGG
GGGAGAACCGTATATAAGTGCAGTAGTCGCCGTGAACGTTCTTTTTCGCAACGGGTTTGCCGCCAGAACA
CAGGTAAGTGCCGTGTGTGGTTCCCGCGGGCCTGGCCTCTTTACGGGTTATGGCCCTTGCGTGCCTTGAA
TTACTTCCACCTGGCTGCAGTACGTGATTCTTGATCCCGAGCTTCGGGTTGGAAGTGGGTGGGAGAGTTC
GAGGCCTTGCGCTTAAGGAGCCCCTTCGCCTCGTGCTTGAGTTGAGGCCTGGCCTGGGCGCTGGGGCCGC
CGCGTGCGAATCTGGTGGCACCTTCGCGCCTGTCTCGCTGCTTTCGATAAGTCTCTAGCCATTTAAAATT
TTTGATGACCTGCTGCGACGCTTTTTTTCTGGCAAGATAGTCTTGTAAATGCGGGCCAAGATCTGCACAC
TGGTATTTCGGTTTTTGGGGCCGCGGGCGGCGACGGGGCCCGTGCGTCCCAGCGCACATGTTCGGCGAGG
CGGGGCCTGCGAGCGCGGCCACCGAGAATCGGACGGGGGTAGTCTCAAGCTGGCCGGCCTGCTCTGGTGC
CTGGCCTCGCGCCGCCGTGTATCGCCCCGCCCTGGGCGGCAAGGCTGGCCCGGTCGGCACCAGTTGCGTG
AGCGGAAAGATGGCCGCTTCCCGGCCCTGCTGCAGGGAGCTCAAAATGGAGGACGCGGCGCTCGGGAGAG
CGGGCGGGTGAGTCACCCACACAAAGGAAAAGGGCCTTTCCGTCCTCAGCCGTCGCTTCATGTGACTCCA
CGGAGTACCGGGCGCCGTCCAGGCACCTCGATTAGTTCTCGAGCTTTTGGAGTACGTCGTCTTTAGGTTG
GGGGGAGGGGTTTTATGCGATGGAGTTTCCCCACACTGAGTGGGTGGAGACTGAAGTTAGGCCAGCTTGG
CACTTGATGTAATTCTCCTTGGAATTTGCCCTTTTTGAGTTTGGATCTTGGTTCATTCTCAAGCCTCAGA
CAGTGGTTCAAAGTTTTTTTCTTCCATTTCAGGTGTCGTGAAGCGGCCCTGCAGATATCAACAAGTTTGT
ACAAAAAAGCAGGCACCATGGCTACCTCTCGATATGAGCCAGTGGCTGAAATTGGTGTCGGTGCCTATGG
GACAGTGTACAAGGCCCTTGATCCCCACAGTGGCCACTTTGTGGCCCTCAAGAGTGTGAGAGTCCCCAAT
GGAGGAGGAGGTGGAGGAGGCCTTCCCATCAGCACAGTTCGTGAGGTGGCTTTACTGAGGCGACTGGAGG
CTTTTGAGCATCCCAATGTTGTCCGGCTGATGGACGTCTGTGCCACATCCCGAACTGACCGGGAGATCAA
GGTAACCCTGGTGTTTGAGCATGTAGACCAGGACCTAAGGACATATCTGGACAAGGCACCCCCACCAGGC
TTGCCAGCCGAAACGATCAAGGATCTGATGCGCCAGTTTCTAAGAGGCCTAGATTTCCTTCATGCCAATT
GCATCGTTCACCGAGATCTGAAGCCAGAGAACATTCTGGTGACAAGTGGTGGAACAGTCAAGCTGGCTGA
CTTTGGCCTGGCCAGAATCTACAGCTACCAGATGGCACTTACACCCGTGGTTGTTACACTCTGGTACCGA
GCTCCCGAAGTTCTTCTGCAGTCCACATATGCAACACCTGTGGACATGTGGAGTGTTGGCTGTATCTTTG
CAGAGATGTTTCGTCGAAAGCCTCTCTTCTGTGGAAACTCTGAAGCCGACCAGTTGGGCAAAATCTTTGA
CCTGATTGGGCTGCCTCCAGAGGATGACTGGCCTCGAGATGTATCCCTGCCCCGTGGAGCCTTTCCCCCC
AGAGGGCCCCGCCCAGTGCAGTCGGTGGTACCTGAGATGGAGGAGTCGGGAGCACAGCTGCTGCTGGAAA
TGCTGACTTTTAACCCACACAAGCGAATCTCTGCCTTTCGAGCTCTGCAGCACTCTTATCTACATAAGGA
TGAAGGTAATCCGGAGTAGAACCCAGCTTTCTTGTACAAAGTGGTTGATATCCAGCACAGTGGCGGCCGC
TCGAGTCTAGAGGGCCCGCGGTTCGAAGGTAAGCCTATCCCTAACCCTCTCCTCGGTCTCGATTCTACGC
GTACCGGTTAGTAATGAGATCCCTCCCCCCCCCCTAACGTTACTGGCCGAAGCCGCTTGGAATAAGGCCG
GTGTGCGTTTGTCTATATGTTATTTTCCACCATATTGCCGTCTTTTGGCAATGTGAGGGCCCGGAAACCT
GGCCCTGTCTTCTTGACGAGCATTCCTAGGGGTCTTTCCCCTCTCGCCAAAGGAATGCAAGGTCTGTTGA
ATGTCGTGAAGGAAGCAGTTCCTCTGGAAGCTTCTTGAAGACAAACAACGTCTGTAGCGACCCTTTGCAG
GCAGCGGAACCCCCCACCTGGCGACAGGTGCCTCTGCGGCCAAAAGCCACGTGTATAAGATACACCTGCA
AAGGCGGCACAACCCCAGTGCCACGTTGTGAGTTGGATAGTTGTGGAAAGAGTCAAATGGCTCTCCTCAA
GCGTATTCAACAAGGGGCTGAAGGATGCCCAGAAGGTACCCCATTGTATGGGATCTGATCTGGGGCCTCG
GTGCACATGCTTTACATGTGTTTAGTCGAGGTTAAAAAAACGTCTAGGCCCCCCGAACCACGGGGACGTG
GTTTTCCTTTGAAAAACACGATGATAATATGGCCACACATATGGTGAGCAAGGGCGAGGAGCTGTTCACC
GGGGTGGTGCCCATCCTGGTCGAGCTGGACGGCGACGTAAACGGCCACAAGTTCAGCGTGTCCGGCGAGG
GCGAGGGCGATGCCACCTACGGCAAGCTGACCCTGAAGTTCATCTGCACCACCGGCAAGCTGCCCGTGCC
CTGGCCCACCCTCGTGACCACCCTGACCTACGGCGTGCAGTGCTTCAGCCGCTACCCCGACCACATGAAG
CAGCACGACTTCTTCAAGTCCGCCATGCCCGAAGGCTACGTCCAGGAGCGCACCATCTTCTTCAAGGACG
ACGGCAACTACAAGACCCGCGCCGAGGTGAAGTTCGAGGGCGACACCCTGGTGAACCGCATCGAGCTGAA
GGGCATCGACTTCAAGGAGGACGGCAACATCCTGGGGCACAAGCTGGAGTACAACTACAACAGCCACAAC
GTCTATATCATGGCCGACAAGCAGAAGAACGGCATCAAGGTGAACTTCAAGATCCGCCACAACATCGAGG
ACGGCAGCGTGCAGCTCGCCGACCACTACCAGCAGAACACCCCCATCGGCGACGGCCCCGTGCTGCTGCC
CGACAACCACTACCTGAGCACCCAGTCCGCCCTGAGCAAAGACCCCAACGAGAAGCGCGATCACATGGTC
CTGCTGGAGTTCGTGACCGCCGCCGGGATCACTCTCGGCATGGACGAGCTGTACAAGTAAATCGATAGAT
CCTAATCAACCTCTGGATTACAAAATTTGTGAAAGATTGACTGGTATTCTTAACTATGTTGCTCCTTTTA
CGCTATGTGGATACGCTGCTTTAATGCCTTTGTATCATGCTATTGCTTCCCGTATGGCTTTCATTTTCTC
CTCCTTGTATAAATCCTGGTTGCTGTCTCTTTATGAGGAGTTGTGGCCCGTTGTCAGGCAACGTGGCGTG
GTGTGCACTGTGTTTGCTGACGCAACCCCCACTGGTTGGGGCATTGCCACCACCTGTCAGCTCCTTTCCG
GGACTTTCGCTTTCCCCCTCCCTATTGCCACGGCGGAACTCATCGCCGCCTGCCTTGCCCGCTGCTGGAC
AGGGGCTCGGCTGTTGGGCACTGACAATTCCGTGGTGTTGTCGGGGAAATCATCGTCCTTTCCTTGGCTG
CTCGCCTGTGTTGCCACCTGGATTCTGCGCGGGACGTCCTTCTGCTACGTCCCTTCGGCCCTCAATCCAG
CGGACCTTCCTTCCCGCGGCCTGCTGCCGGCTCTGCGGCCTCTTCCGCGTCTTCGCCTTCGCCCTCAGAC
GAGTCGGATCTCCCTTTGGGCCGCCTCCCCGCCTGAGATCCTTTAAGACCAATGACTTACAAGGCAGCTG
TAGATCTTAGCCACTTTTTAAAAGAAAAGGGGGGACTGGAAGGGCTAATTCACTCCCAACGAAGACAAGA
TCTGCTTTTTGCTTGTACTGGGTCTCTCTGGTTAGACCAGATCTGAGCCTGGGAGCTCTCTGGCTAACTA
GGGAACCCACTGCTTAAGCCTCAATAAAGCTTGCCTTGAGTGCTTCAAGTAGTGTGTGCCCGTCTGTTGT
GTGACTCTGGTAACTAGAGATCCCTCAGACCCTTTTAGTCAGTGTGGAAAATCTCTAGCAGTAGTAGTTC
ATGTCATCTTATTATTCAGTATTTATAACTTGCAAAGAAATGAATATCAGAGAGTGAGAGGCCCGGGTTA
ATTAAGGAAAGGGCTAGATCATTCTTGAAGACGAAAGGGCCTCGTGATACGCCTATTTTTATAGGTTAAT
GTCATGATAATAATGGTTTCTTAGACGTCAGGTGGCACTTTTCGGGGAAATGTGCGCGGAACCCCTATTT
GTTTATTTTTCTAAATACATTCAAATATGTATCCGCTCATGAGACAATAACCCTGATAAATGCTTCAATA
ATATTGAAAAAGGAAGAGTATGAGTATTCAACATTTCCGTGTCGCCCTTATTCCCTTTTTTGCGGCATTT
TGCCTTCCTGTTTTTGCTCACCCAGAAACGCTGGTGAAAGTAAAAGATGCTGAAGATCAGTTGGGTGCAC
GAGTGGGTTACATCGAACTGGATCTCAACAGCGGTAAGATCCTTGAGAGTTTTCGCCCCGAAGAACGTTT
TCCAATGATGAGCACTTTTAAAGTTCTGCTATGTGGCGCGGTATTATCCCGTGTTGACGCCGGGCAAGAG
CAACTCGGTCGCCGCATACACTATTCTCAGAATGACTTGGTTGAGTACTCACCAGTCACAGAAAAGCATC
TTACGGATGGCATGACAGTAAGAGAATTATGCAGTGCTGCCATAACCATGAGTGATAACACTGCGGCCAA
CTTACTTCTGACAACGATCGGAGGACCGAAGGAGCTAACCGCTTTTTTGCACAACATGGGGGATCATGTA
ACTCGCCTTGATCGTTGGGAACCGGAGCTGAATGAAGCCATACCAAACGACGAGCGTGACACCACGATGC
CTGTAGCAATGGCAACAACGTTGCGCAAACTATTAACTGGCGAACTACTTACTCTAGCTTCCCGGCAACA
ATTAATAGACTGGATGGAGGCGGATAAAGTTGCAGGACCACTTCTGCGCTCGGCCCTTCCGGCTGGCTGG
TTTATTGCTGATAAATCTGGAGCCGGTGAGCGTGGGTCTCGCGGTATCATTGCAGCACTGGGGCCAGATG
GTAAGCCCTCCCGTATCGTAGTTATCTACACGACGGGGAGTCAGGCAACTATGGATGAACGAAATAGACA
GATCGCTGAGATAGGTGCCTCACTGATTAAGCATTGGTAACTGTCAGACCAAGTTTACTCATATATACTT
TAGATTGATTTAAAACTTCATTTTTAATTTAAAAGGATCTAGGTGAAGATCCTTTTTGATAATCTCATGA
CCAAAATCCCTTAACGTGAGTTTTCGTTCCACTGAGCGTCAGACCCCGTAGAAAAGATCAAAGGATCTTC
TTGAGATCCTTTTTTTCTGCGCGTAATCTGCTGCTTGCAAACAAAAAAACCACCGCTACCAGCGGTGGTT
TGTTTGCCGGATCAAGAGCTACCAACTCTTTTTCCGAAGGTAACTGGCTTCAGCAGAGCGCAGATACCAA
ATACTGTTCTTCTAGTGTAGCCGTAGTTAGGCCACCACTTCAAGAACTCTGTAGCACCGCCTACATACCT
CGCTCTGCTAATCCTGTTACCAGTGGCTGCTGCCAGTGGCGATAAGTCGTGTCTTACCGGGTTGGACTCA
AGACGATAGTTACCGGATAAGGCGCAGCGGTCGGGCTGAACGGGGGGTTCGTGCACACAGCCCAGCTTGG
AGCGAACGACCTACACCGAACTGAGATACCTACAGCGTGAGCTATGAGAAAGCGCCACGCTTCCCGAAGG
GAGAAAGGCGGACAGGTATCCGGTAAGCGGCAGGGTCGGAACAGGAGAGCGCACGAGGGAGCTTCCAGGG
GGAAACGCCTGGTATCTTTATAGTCCTGTCGGGTTTCGCCACCTCTGACTTGAGCGTCGATTTTTGTGAT
GCTCGTCAGGGGGGCGGAGCCTATGGAAAAACGCCAGCAACGCGGCCTTTTTACGGTTCCTGGCCTTTTG
CTGGCCTTTTGCTCACATGTTCTTTCCTGCGTTATCCCCTGATTCTGTGGATAACCGTATTACCGCCTTT
GAGTGAGCTGATACCGCTCGCCGCAGCCGAACGACCGAGCGCAGCGAGTCAGTGAGCGAGGAAGCGGAAG
AGCGCCCAATACGCAAACCGCCTCTCCCCGCGCGTTGGCCGATTCATTAATGCAGCAAGCTCATGGCTGA
CTAATTTTTTTTATTTATGCAGAGGCCGAGGCCGCCTCGGCCTCTGAGCTATTCCAGAAGTAGTGAGGAG
GCTTTTTTGGAGGCCTAGGCTTTTGCAAAAAGCTCCCCGTGGCACGACAGGTTTCCCGACTGGAAAGCGG
GCAGTGAGCGCAACGCAATTAATGTGAGTTAGCTCACTCATTAGGCACCCCAGGCTTTACACTTTATGCT
TCCGGCTCGTATGTTGTGTGGAATTGTGAGCGGATAACAATTTCACACAGGAAACAGCTATGACATGATT
ACGAATTTCACAAATAAAGCATTTTTTTCACTGCATTCTAGTTGTGGTTTGTCCAAACTCATCAATGTAT
CTTATCATGTCTGGATCAACTGGATAACTCAAGCTAACCAAAATCATCCCAAACTTCCCACCCCATACCC
TATTACCACTGCCAATTACCTGTGGTTTCATTTACTCTAAACCTGTGATTCCTCTGAATTATTTTCATTT
TAAAGAAATTGTATTTGTTAAATATGTACTACAAACTTAGTAGT
Features (pLannotate 1.2.2; 27 found; start..end, strand, type, name):
    377..634     +  LTR            5' LTR (truncated): truncated 5' long terminal repeat (LTR) from HIV-1
    681..806     +  misc_feature   HIV-1 Ψ: packaging signal of human immunodeficiency virus type 1
    790..1128    +  CDS            HIV-1 gag (fragment): gag protein from human immunodeficiency virus 1; gag
   1303..1536    +  misc_feature   RRE: The Rev response element (RRE) of HIV-1 allows for Rev-dependent mRNA export from the nucleus to the cytoplasm.
   1913..2013    +  CDS            Rev (fragment): human immunodeficiency virus 1 (HIV-1) Rev protein; rev; enhances nuclear export of unspliced and incompletely spliced viral mRNAs
   2058..2175    +  misc_feature   cPPT/CTS: central polypurine tract and central termination sequence of HIV-1
   2223..3401    +  promoter       EF-1α promoter: strong constitutive promoter for human elongation factor EF-1α
   3422..3442    +  protein_bind   attB1: mutant version of attB; core recombination site for the Gateway® BP reaction BP Clonase™
   3448..4356    +  CDS            CDK4: CDK4_HUMAN - Experimental evidence at protein level: Swiss-Prot protein existence level 1. Ser/Thr-kinase component of cyclin D-CDK4 (DC) complexes that phosphorylate and inhibit members of the retinoblastoma (RB) protein family including RB1 and regulate the cell-cycle during G(1)/S transition. Phosphorylation of RB1 allows dissociation of the transcription factor E2F from the RB/E2F complexes and the subsequent transcription of E2F target genes which are responsible for the progression through the G(1) phase. Hypophosphorylates RB1 in early G(1) phase. Cyclin D-CDK4 complexes are major integ
   4361..4385    -  protein_bind   attB2: mutant version of attB; recombination site for the Gateway® BP reaction BP Clonase™
   4438..4479    +  CDS            V5 tag: epitope tag from simian virus 5
   4605..5067    +  misc_feature   IRES: internal ribosome entry site (IRES) of the encephalomyocarditis virus (EMCV)
   5081..5800    +  CDS            EGFP: the original enhanced GFP (Yang et al., 1996) mammalian codon-optimized
   5814..6402    +  misc_feature   WPRE: woodchuck hepatitis virus posttranscriptional regulatory element
   6410..6475    +  CDS            nef (fragment): NEF_HV1Z2 - Experimental evidence at protein level: Swiss-Prot protein existence level 1. Extracellular Nef protein targets CD4(+) T-lymphocytes for apoptosis by interacting with CXCR4 surface receptors. From Human immunodeficiency virus type 1 group M subtype D (isolate Z2/CDC-Z34) (HIV-1).
   6477..6710    +  LTR            3' LTR (ΔU3): self-inactivating 3' long terminal repeat (LTR) from HIV-1
   6915..7019    +  promoter       AmpR promoter: bla
   7020..7880    +  CDS            AmpR: β-lactamase; bla; confers resistance to ampicillin, carbenicillin, and related antibiotics
   8051..8639    +  rep_origin     ori: high-copy-number ColE1/pMB1/pBR322/pUC origin of replication
   8822..8876    +  CDS            lacI (fragment): lac repressor; lacI; The lac repressor binds to the lac operator to inhibit transcription in E. coli. This inhibition can be relieved by adding lactose or isopropyl-β-D-thiogalactopyranoside (IPTG).
   8882..8975    +  rep_origin     SV40 ori (fragment): SV40 origin of replication
   9000..9037    +  CDS            lacI (fragment): lac repressor; lacI; The lac repressor binds to the lac operator to inhibit transcription in E. coli. This inhibition can be relieved by adding lactose or isopropyl-β-D-thiogalactopyranoside (IPTG).
   9050..9071    +  protein_bind   CAP binding site: CAP binding activates transcription in the presence of cAMP. E. coli catabolite activator protein
   9086..9116    +  promoter       lac promoter: promoter for the E. coli lac operon
   9124..9140    +  protein_bind   lac operator: The lac repressor binds to the lac operator to inhibit transcription in E. coli. This inhibition can be relieved by adding lactose or isopropyl-β-D-thiogalactopyranoside (IPTG). lac repressor encoded by lacI
   9174..9257    +  polyA_signal   SV40 poly(A) signal (fragment): SV40 polyadenylation signal
   9424..329     +  CDS            nef (fragment) (across the origin): NEF_HV1BR - Experimental evidence at protein level: Swiss-Prot protein existence level 1. Extracellular Nef protein targets CD4(+) T-lymphocytes for apoptosis by interacting with CXCR4 surface receptors (PubMed:14990729). From Human immunodeficiency virus type 1 group M subtype B (isolate BRU/LAI) (HIV-1).
