[The description below was written by a language model from this plasmid's Addgene catalogue record, the feature table of its GenBank file and pLannotate feature annotations shown in this document.]
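Description:
pHAGE-CDK4-R24L is an HIV-1-based lentiviral expression plasmid built on the pHAGE backbone for delivering a mutant human CDK4 into mammalian cells. It is propagated in E. coli through a high-copy ColE1/pUC-type origin with ampicillin selection (AmpR, β-lactamase). The viral portion comprises a truncated 5' LTR, the Ψ packaging signal with a gag fragment, the Rev response element for Rev-dependent nuclear export of the genomic RNA, the cPPT/CTS element, and a ΔU3 self-inactivating 3' LTR, so the integrated provirus lacks LTR promoter activity and transgene expression depends on the internal promoter. Short lac, SV40 and nef fragments annotated in the backbone appear to be vector remnants.

The payload is driven by the constitutive EF-1α promoter. The CDK4 open reading frame, carrying the R24L substitution according to the catalogue entry, was introduced by Gateway cloning and sits between attB1 and attB2 sites. A V5 epitope tag lies downstream of attB2, although the record does not state whether the insert reads through into it. An EMCV IRES then allows EGFP to be translated from the same transcript, marking transduced cells, and a WPRE enhances transcript expression. CDK4 is the serine/threonine kinase partner of D-type cyclins that phosphorylates RB family proteins to promote G1/S progression. The plasmid comes from a collection made for systematic functional annotation of somatic cancer mutations, where such variants are expressed in cells to assess their effects. The full feature table derives from a 9,424 nt sequencing result; the separate 912 bp GenBank record is unannotated and covers only part of the plasmid, a length consistent with the insert.
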