Addgene plasmid #116217: pHAGE-CDK4-R24L
Purpose: Lentiviral expression of CDK4 R24L
Depositing lab: Gordon Mills & Kenneth Scott. Depositing organization: Baylor College of Medicine. Publication: Systematic Functional Annotation of Somatic Mutations in Cancer. Ng PK, Li J, Jeong KJ, Shao S, Chen H, Tsang YH, Sengupta S, Wang Z, Bhavana VH, Tran R, Soewito S, Minussi DC, Moreno D, Kong K, Dogruluk T, Lu H, Gao J, Tokheim C, Zhou DC, Johnson AM, Zeng J, Ip CKM, Ju Z, Wester M, Yu S, Li Y, Vellano CP, Schultz N, Karchin R, Ding L, Lu Y, Cheung LWT, Chen K, Shaw KR, Meric-Bernstam F, Scott KL, Yi S, Sahni N, Liang H, Mills GB. Cancer Cell. 2018 Mar 12;33(3):450-462.e10. doi: 10.1016/j.ccell.2018.01.021. PubMed 29533785.
Backbone
  Vector backbone: pHAGE
  Vector type: Lentiviral
Growth in bacteria
  Bacterial resistance: Ampicillin, 100 μg/mL
  Growth temperature: 37°C
  Growth strain: Stbl3
  Copy number: High Copy
Gene/Insert
  Gene/Insert name: CDK4
  Species: H. sapiens (human)
  Mutation: R24L
  Entrez Gene: CDK4 (a.k.a. CMM3, PSK-J3)
  Cloning method: Gateway Cloning
Terms and licenses: Academic/Nonprofit Terms; Industry Terms: Not Available to Industry
How to cite: pHAGE-CDK4-R24L was a gift from Gordon Mills & Kenneth Scott (Addgene plasmid # 116217 ; http://n2t.net/addgene:116217 ; RRID:Addgene_116217)
