LOCUS       Exported 912 bp ds-DNA linear SYN 11-JUN-2021
DEFINITION  Lentiviral expression of CDK4 R24L.
ACCESSION   .
VERSION     .
KEYWORDS    pHAGE-CDK4-R24L
SOURCE      synthetic DNA construct
  ORGANISM  synthetic DNA construct
REFERENCE   1 (bases 1 to 912)
  AUTHORS   Ng PK, Li J, Jeong KJ, Shao S, Chen H, Tsang YH, Sengupta S, Wang Z,
            Bhavana VH, Tran R, Soewito S, Minussi DC, Moreno D, Kong K,
            Dogruluk T, Lu H, Gao J, Tokheim C, Zhou DC, Johnson AM, Zeng J, Ip
            CKM, Ju Z, Wester M, Yu S, Li Y, Vellano CP, Schultz N, Karchin R,
            Ding L, Lu Y, Cheung LWT, Chen K, Shaw KR, Meric-Bernstam F, Scott
            KL, Yi S, Sahni N, Liang H, Mills GB
  TITLE     Systematic Functional Annotation of Somatic Mutations in Cancer.
  JOURNAL   Cancer Cell. 2018 Mar 12;33(3):450-462.e10. doi:
            10.1016/j.ccell.2018.01.021.
  PUBMED    29533785
REFERENCE   2 (bases 1 to 912)
  AUTHORS   .
  TITLE     Direct Submission
  JOURNAL   Exported Jun 11, 2021 from SnapGene Server 1.1.58
            http://www.snapgene.com
FEATURES             Location/Qualifiers
     source          1..912
                     /organism="synthetic DNA construct"
                     /mol_type="other DNA"
ORIGIN
        1 atggctacct ctcgatatga gccagtggct gaaattggtg tcggtgccta tgggacagtg
       61 tacaaggccc ttgatcccca cagtggccac tttgtggccc tcaagagtgt gagagtcccc
      121 aatggaggag gaggtggagg aggccttccc atcagcacag ttcgtgaggt ggctttactg
      181 aggcgactgg aggcttttga gcatcccaat gttgtccggc tgatggacgt ctgtgccaca
      241 tcccgaactg accgggagat caaggtaacc ctggtgtttg agcatgtaga ccaggaccta
      301 aggacatatc tggacaaggc acccccacca ggcttgccag ccgaaacgat caaggatctg
      361 atgcgccagt ttctaagagg cctagatttc cttcatgcca attgcatcgt tcaccgagat
      421 ctgaagccag agaacattct ggtgacaagt ggtggaacag tcaagctggc tgactttggc
      481 ctggccagaa tctacagcta ccagatggca cttacacccg tggttgttac actctggtac
      541 cgagctcccg aagttcttct gcagtccaca tatgcaacac ctgtggacat gtggagtgtt
      601 ggctgtatct ttgcagagat gtttcgtcga aagcctctct tctgtggaaa ctctgaagcc
      661 gaccagttgg gcaaaatctt tgacctgatt gggctgcctc cagaggatga ctggcctcga
      721 gatgtatccc tgccccgtgg agcctttccc cccagagggc cccgcccagt gcagtcggtg
      781 gtacctgaga tggaggagtc gggagcacag ctgctgctgg aaatgctgac ttttaaccca
      841 cacaagcgaa tctctgcctt tcgagctctg cagcactctt atctacataa ggatgaaggt
      901 aatccggagt ga
//
